>Addgene plasmid #158302 | pLKO_HSV.AU1.VSVg_NGFR | addgene full sequence | sequence record 329630 | Addgene NGS Result
TCGACGGTATCGATCACGAGACTAGTATCGAGCGGCCGCCCCCTTCACCGAGGGCCTATTTCCCATGATT
CCTTCATATTTGCATATACGATACAAGGCTGTTAGAGAGATAATTGGAATTAATTTGACTGTAAACACAA
AGATATTAGTACAAAATACGTGACGTAGAAAGTAATAATTTCTTGGGTAGTTTGCAGTTTTAAAATTATG
TTTTAAAATGGACTATCATATGCTTACCGTAACTTGAAAGTATTTCGATTTCTTGGCTTTATATATCTTG
TGGAAAGGACGAAACACCGGGTCTTCGAGAAGACCTGTTTTAGAGCTAGAAATAGCAAGTTAAAATAAGG
CTAGTCCGTTATCAACTTGAAAAAGTGGCACCGAGTCGGTGCTTTTTTTAATTCTCGACCTCGAGACAAA
TGGCAGTATTCATCCACAATTTTAAAAGAAAAGGGGGGATTGGGGGGTACAGTGCAGGGGAAAGAATAGT
AGACATAATAGCAACAGACATACAAACTAAAGAATTACAAAAACAAATTACAAAAATTCAAAATTTTCGG
GTTTATTACAGGGACAGCAGAGATCCACTTTGGCCGCGGCTCGAGGCGATAAGCTTTGCAAAGATGGATA
AAGTTTTAAACAGAGAGGAATCTTTGCAGCTAATGGACCTTCTAGGTCTTGAAAGGAGTGGGAATTGGCT
CCGGTGCCCGTCAGTGGGCAGAGCGCACATCGCCCACAGTCCCCGAGAAGTTGGGGGGAGGGGTCGGCAA
TTGAACCGGTGCCTAGAGAAGGTGGCGCGGGGTAAACTGGGAAAGTGATGTCGTGTACTGGCTCCGCCTT
TTTCCCGAGGGTGGGGGAGAACCGTATATAAGTGCAGTAGTCGCCGTGAACGTTCTTTTTCGCAACGGGT
TTGCCGCCAGAACACAGGTAAGTGCCGTGTGTGGTTCCCGCGGGCCTGGCCTCTTTACGGGTTATGGCCC
TTGCGTGCCTTGAATTACTTCCACCTGGCTGCAGTACGTGATTCTTGATCCCGAGCTTCGGGTTGGAAGT
GGGTGGGAGAGTTCGAGGCCTTGCGCTTAAGGAGCCCCTTCGCCTCGTGCTTGAGTTGAGGCCTGGCCTG
GGCGCTGGGGCCGCCGCGTGCGAATCTGGTGGCACCTTCGCGCCTGTCTCGCTGCTTTCGATAAGTCTCT
AGCCATTTAAAATTTTTGATGACCTGCTGCGACGCTTTTTTTCTGGCAAGATAGTCTTGTAAATGCGGGC
CAAGATCTGCACACTGGTATTTCGGTTTTTGGGGCCGCGGGCGGCGACGGGGCCCGTGCGTCCCAGCGCA
CATGTTCGGCGAGGCGGGGCCTGCGAGCGCGGCCACCGAGAATCGGACGGGGGTAGTCTCAAGCTGGCCG
GCCTGCTCTGGTGCCTGGCCTCGCGCCGCCGTGTATCGCCCCGCCCTGGGCGGCAAGGCTGGCCCGGTCG
GCACCAGTTGCGTGAGCGGAAAGATGGCCGCTTCCCGGCCCTGCTGCAGGGAGCTCAAAATGGAGGACGC
GGCGCTCGGGAGAGCGGGCGGGTGAGTCACCCACACAAAGGAAAAGGGCCTTTCCGTCCTCAGCCGTCGC
TTCATGTGACTCCACGGAGTACCGGGCGCCGTCCAGGCACCTCGATTAGTTCTCGAGCTTTTGGAGTACG
TCGTCTTTAGGTTGGGGGGAGGGGTTTTATGCGATGGAGTTTCCCCACACTGAGTGGGTGGAGACTGAAG
TTAGGCCAGCTTGGCACTTGATGTAATTCTCCTTGGAATTTGCCCTTTTTGAGTTTGGATCTTGGTTCAT
TCTCAAGCCTCAGACAGTGGTTCAAAGTTTTTTTCTTCCATTTCAGGTGTCGTGAGGAATTCTGCAGTCG
ATCGACGGTACCGCGGGCCCGGGATCCACGGTCGCCACCATGGGGGCAGGTGCCACCGGCCGCGCCATGG
ACGGGCCGCGCCTGCTGCTGTTGCTGCTTCTGGGGGTGTCCCTTGGAGGTGCCAAGGAGGCATGCCAGCC
CGAGCTGGCCCCCGAGGACCCCGAGGACGGAGGAGGCGGGGGAGGGGACACCTATCGGTACATTGGAGGA
GGCGGGGGAGGGTATACAGATATCGAAATGAATAGACTCGGAAAGCCCACAGGCCTGTACACACACAGCG
GTGAGTGCTGCAAAGCCTGCAACCTGGGCGAGGGTGTGGCCCAGCCTTGTGGAGCCAACCAGACCGTGTG
TGAGCCCTGCCTGGACAGCGTGACGTTCTCCGACGTGGTGAGCGCGACCGAGCCGTGCAAGCCGTGCACC
GAGTGCGTGGGGCTCCAGAGCATGTCGGCGCCGTGCGTGGAGGCCGACGACGCCGTGTGCCGCTGCGCCT
ACGGCTACTACCAGGATGAGACGACTGGGCGCTGCGAGGCGTGCCGCGTGTGCGAGGCGGGCTCGGGCCT
CGTGTTCTCCTGCCAGGACAAGCAGAACACCGTGTGCGAGGAGTGCCCCGACGGCACGTATTCCGACGAG
GCCAACCACGTGGACCCGTGCCTGCCCTGCACCGTGTGCGAGGACACCGAGCGCCAGCTCCGCGAGTGCA
CACGCTGGGCCGACGCCGAGTGCGAGGAGATCCCTGGCCGTTGGATTACACGGTCCACACCCCCAGAGGG
CTCGGACAGCACAGCCCCCAGCACCCAGGAGCCTGAGGCACCTCCAGAACAAGACCTCATAGCCAGCACG
GTGGCAGGTGTGGTGACCACAGTGATGGGCAGCTCCCAGCCCGTGGTGACCCGAGGCACCACCGACAACC
TCATCCCTGTCTATTGCTCCATCCTGGCTGCTGTGGTTGTGGGCCTTGTGGCCTACATAGCCTTCAAGAG
GTGGAACAGGGGTATCCTCTAGAGCGGCCGCGTCGACAATCAACCTCTGGATTACAAAATTTGTGAAAGA
TTGACTGGTATTCTTAACTATGTTGCTCCTTTTACGCTATGTGGATACGCTGCTTTAATGCCTTTGTATC
ATGCTATTGCTTCCCGTATGGCTTTCATTTTCTCCTCCTTGTATAAATCCTGGTTGCTGTCTCTTTATGA
GGAGTTGTGGCCCGTTGTCAGGCAACGTGGCGTGGTGTGCACTGTGTTTGCTGACGCAACCCCCACTGGT
TGGGGCATTGCCACCACCTGTCAGCTCCTTTCCGGGACTTTCGCTTTCCCCCTCCCTATTGCCACGGCGG
AACTCATCGCCGCCTGCCTTGCCCGCTGCTGGACAGGGGCTCGGCTGTTGGGCACTGACAATTCCGTGGT
GTTGTCGGGGAAGCTGACGTCCTTTCCATGGCTGCTCGCCTGTGTTGCCACCTGGATTCTGCGCGGGACG
TCCTTCTGCTACGTCCCTTCGGCCCTCAATCCAGCGGACCTTCCTTCCCGCGGCCTGCTGCCGGCTCTGC
GGCCTCTTCCGCATCTTCGCCTTCGCCCTCAGACGAGTCGGATCTCCCTTTGGGCCGCCTCCCCGCCTGG
GTACCTTTAAGACCAATGACTTACAAGGCAGCTGTAGATCTTAGCCACTTTTTAAAAGAAAAGGGGGGAC
TGGAAGGGCTAATTCACTCCCAACGAAGATAAGATCTGCTTTTTGCTTGTACTGGGTCTCTCTGGTTAGA
CCAGATCTGAGCCTGGGAGCTCTCTGGCTAACTAGGGAACCCACTGCTTAAGCCTCAATAAAGCTTGCCT
TGAGTGCTTCAAGTAGTGTGTGCCCGTCTGTTGTGTGACTCTGGTAACTAGAGATCCCTCAGACCCTTTT
AGTCAGTGTGGAAAATCTCTAGCAGTAGTAGTTCATGTCATCTTATTATTCAGTATTTATAACTTGCAAA
GAAATGAATATCAGAGAGTGAGAGGAACTTGTTTATTGCAGCTTATAATGGTTACAAATAAAGCAATAGC
ATCACAAATTTCACAAATAAAGCATTTTTTTCACTGCATTCTAGTTGTGGTTTGTCCAAACTCATCAATG
TATCTTATCATGTCTGGCTCTAGCTATCCCGCCCCTAACTCCGCCCATCCCGCCCCTAACTCCGCCCAGT
TCCGCCCATTCTCCGCCCCATGGCTGACTAATTTTTTTTATTTATGCAGAGGCCGAGGCCGCCTCGGCCT
CTGAGCTATTCCAGAAGTAGTGAGGAGGCTTTTTTGGAGGCCTAGGGACGTACCCAATTCGCCCTATAGT
GAGTCGTATTACGCGCGCTCACTGGCCGTCGTTTTACAACGTCGTGACTGGGAAAACCCTGGCGTTACCC
AACTTAATCGCCTTGCAGCACATCCCCCTTTCGCCAGCTGGCGTAATAGCGAAGAGGCCCGCACCGATCG
CCCTTCCCAACAGTTGCGCAGCCTGAATGGCGAATGGG
[124 nt withheld, positions 4379-4502]
C
[91 nt withheld, positions 4504-4594]
A
[49 nt withheld, positions 4596-4644]
CCTTTGACGTTGGAGTCCACGTTCTTT
[37 nt withheld, positions 4672-4708]
ACCCTATCTCGGTCTATTCTTTTGATTTATAAGGGATTTTGCCGATTTCGGCCTATTGGTTAAAAAATGA
GCTGATTTAACAAAAATTTAACGCGAATTTTAACAAAATATTAACGCTTACAATTTAGGTGGCACTTTTC
GGGGAAATGTGCGCGGAACCCCTATTTGTTTATTTTTCTAAATACATTCAAATATGTATCCGCTCATGAG
ACAATAACCCTGATAAATGCTTCAATAATATTGAAAAAGGAAGAGTATGAGTATTCAACATTTCCGTGTC
GCCCTTATTCCCTTTTTTGCGGCATTTTGCCTTCCTGTTTTTGCTCACCCAGAAACGCTGGTGAAAGTAA
AAGATGCTGAAGATCAGTTGGGTGCACGAGTGGGTTACATCGAACTGGATCTCAACAGCGGTAAGATCCT
TGAGAGTTTTCGCCCCGAAGAACGTTTTCCAATGATGAGCACTTTTAAAGTTCTGCTATGTGGCGCGGTA
TTATCCCGTATTGACGCCGGGCAAGAGCAACTCGGTCGCCGCATACACTATTCTCAGAATGACTTGGTTG
AGTACTCACCAGTCACAGAAAAGCATCTTACGGATGGCATGACAGTAAGAGAATTATGCAGTGCTGCCAT
AACCATGAGTGATAACACTGCGGCCAACTTACTTCTGACAACGATCGGAGGACCGAAGGAGCTAACCGCT
TTTTTGCACAACATGGGGGATCATGTAACTCGCCTTGATCGTTGGGAACCGGAGCTGAATGAAGCCATAC
CAAACGACGAGCGTGACACCACGATGCCTGTAGCAATGGCAACAACGTTGCGCAAACTATTAACTGGCGA
ACTACTTACTCTAGCTTCCCGGCAACAATTAATAGACTGGATGGAGGCGGATAAAGTTGCAGGACCACTT
CTGCGCTCGGCCCTTCCGGCTGGCTGGTTTATTGCTGATAAATCTGGAGCCGGTGAGCGTGGGTCTCGCG
GTATCATTGCAGCACTGGGGCCAGATGGTAAGCCCTCCCGTATCGTAGTTATCTACACGACGGGGAGTCA
GGCAACTATGGATGAACGAAATAGACAGATCGCTGAGATAGGTGCCTCACTGATTAAGCATTGGTAACTG
TCAGACCAAGTTTACTCATATATACTTTAGATTGATTTAAAACTTCATTTTTAATTTAAAAGGATCTAGG
TGAAGATCCTTTTTGATAATCTCATGACCAAAATCCCTTAACGTGAGTTTTCGTTCCACTGAGCGTCAGA
CCCCGTAGAAAAGATCAAAGGATCTTCTTGAGATCCTTTTTTTCTGCGCGTAATCTGCTGCTTGCAAACA
AAAAAACCACCGCTACCAGCGGTGGTTTGTTTGCCGGATCAAGAGCTACCAACTCTTTTTCCGAAGGTAA
CTGGCTTCAGCAGAGCGCAGATACCAAATACTGTTCTTCTAGTGTAGCCGTAGTTAGGCCACCACTTCAA
GAACTCTGTAGCACCGCCTACATACCTCGCTCTGCTAATCCTGTTACCAGTGGCTGCTGCCAGTGGCGAT
AAGTCGTGTCTTACCGGGTTGGACTCAAGACGATAGTTACCGGATAAGGCGCAGCGGTCGGGCTGAACGG
GGGGTTCGTGCACACAGCCCAGCTTGGAGCGAACGACCTACACCGAACTGAGATACCTACAGCGTGAGCT
ATGAGAAAGCGCCACGCTTCCCGAAGGGAGAAAGGCGGACAGGTATCCGGTAAGCGGCAGGGTCGGAACA
GGAGAGCGCACGAGGGAGCTTCCAGGGGGAAACGCCTGGTATCTTTATAGTCCTGTCGGGTTTCGCCACC
TCTGACTTGAGCGTCGATTTTTGTGATGCTCGTCAGGGGGGCGGAGCCTATGGAAAAACGCCAGCAACGC
GGCCTTTTTACGGTTCCTGGCCTTTTGCTGGCCTTTTGCTCACATGTTCTTTCCTGCGTTATCCCCTGAT
TCTGTGGATAACCGTATTACCGCCTTTGAGTGAGCTGATACCGCTCGCCGCAGCCGAACGACCGAGCGCA
GCGAGTCAGTGAGCGAGGAAGCGGAAGAGCGCCCAATACGCAAACCGCCTCTCCCCGCGCGTTGGCCGAT
TCATTAATGCAGCTGGCACGACAGGTTTCCCGACTGGAAAGCGGGCAGTGAGCGCAACGCAATTAATGTG
AGTTAGCTCACTCATTAGGCACCCCAGGCTTTACACTTTATGCTTCCGGCTCGTATGTTGTGTGGAATTG
TGAGCGGATAACAATTTCACACAGGAAACAGCTATGACCATGATTACGCCAAGCGCGCAATTAACCCTCA
CTAAAGGGAACAAAAGCTGGAGCTGCAAGCTTAATGTAGTCTTATGCAATACTCTTGTAGTCTTGCAACA
TGGTAACGATGAGTTAGCAACATGCCTTACAAGGAGAGAAAAAGCACCGTGCATGGCGATTGGTGGAAGT
AAGGTGGTACGATCGTGCCTTATTAGGAAGGCAACAGACGGGTCTGACATGGATTGGACGAACCACTGAA
TTGCCGCATTGCAGAGATATTGTATTTAAGTGCCTAGCTCGATACATAAACGGGTCTCTCTGGTTAGACC
AGATCTGAGCCTGGGAGCTCTCTGGCTAACTAGGGAACCCACTGCTTAAGCCTCAATAAAGCTTGCCTTG
AGTGCTTCAAGTAGTGTGTGCCCGTCTGTTGTGTGACTCTGGTAACTAGAGATCCCTCAGACCCTTTTAG
TCAGTGTGGAAAATCTCTAGCAGTGGCGCCCGAACAGGGACTTGAAAGCGAAAGGGAAACCAGAGGAGCT
CTCTCGACGCAGGACTCGGCTTGCTGAAGCGCGCACGGCAAGAGGCGAGGGGCGGCGACTGGTGAGTACG
CCAAAAATTTTGACTAGCGGAGGCTAGAAGGAGAGAGATGGGTGCGAGAGCGTCAGTATTAAGCGGGGGA
GAATTAGATCGCGATGGGAAAAAATTCGGTTAAGGCCAGGGGGAAAGAAAAAATATAAATTAAAACATAT
AGTATGGGCAAGCAGGGAGCTAGAACGATTCGCAGTTAATCCTGGCCTGTTAGAAACATCAGAAGGCTGT
AGACAAATACTGGGACAGCTACAACCATCCCTTCAGACAGGATCAGAAGAACTTAGATCATTATATAATA
CAGTAGCAACCCTCTATTGTGTGCATCAAAGGATAGAGATAAAAGACACCAAGGAAGCTTTAGACAAGAT
AGAGGAAGAGCAAAACAAAAGTAAGACCACCGCACAGCAAGCGGCCGCTGATCTTCAGACCTGGAGGAGG
AGATATGAGGGACAATTGGAGAAGTGAATTATATAAATATAAAGTAGTAAAAATTGAACCATTAGGAGTA
GCACCCACCAAGGCAAAGAGAAGAGTGGTGCAGAGAGAAAAAAGAGCAGTGGGAATAGGAGCTTTGTTCC
TTGGGTTCTTGGGAGCAGCAGGAAGCACTATGGGCGCAGCGTCAATGACGCTGACGGTACAGGCCAGACA
ATTATTGTCTGGTATAGTGCAGCAGCAGAACAATTTGCTGAGGGCTATTGAGGCGCAACAGCATCTGTTG
CAACTCACAGTCTGGGGCATCAAGCAGCTCCAGGCAAGAATCCTGGCTGTGGAAAGATACCTAAAGGATC
AACAGCTCCTGGGGATTTGGGGTTGCTCTGGAAAACTCATTTGCACCACTGCTGTGCCTTGGAATGCTAG
TTGGAGTAATAAATCTCTGGAACAGATTTGGAATCACACGACCTGGATGGAGTGGGACAGAGAAATTAAC
AATTACACAAGCTTAATACACTCCTTAATTGAAGAATCGCAAAACCAGCAAGAAAAGAATGAACAAGAAT
TATTGGAATTAGATAAATGGGCAAGTTTGTGGAATTGGTTTAACATAACAAATTGGCTGTGGTATATAAA
ATTATTCATAATGATAGTAGGAGGCTTGGTAGGTTTAAGAATAGTTTTTGCTGTACTTTCTATAGTGAAT
AGAGTTAGGCAGGGATATTCACCATTATCGTTTCAGACCCACCTCCCAACCCCGAGGGGACCCGACAGGC
CCGAAGGAATAGAAGAAGAAGGTGGAGAGAGAGACAGAGACAGATCCATTCGATTAGTGAACGGATC
Features (pLannotate 1.2.2; 29 found; start..end, strand, type, name):
     50..290     +  promoter       U6 promoter: RNA polymerase III promoter for human U6 snRNA
    317..392     +  misc_RNA       gRNA scaffold: guide RNA scaffold for the Streptococcus pyogenes CRISPR/Cas9 system
    440..557     +  misc_feature   cPPT/CTS: central polypurine tract and central termination sequence of HIV-1
    624..690     +  CDS            small t antigen (fragment): SV40 (simian virus 40) small t antigen
    697..1875    +  promoter       EF-1α promoter: strong constitutive promoter for human elongation factor EF-1α
   1892..1917    +  misc_feature   MCS (fragment): multiple cloning site
   1930..2877    +  CDS            NGFR (fragment): TNR16_HUMAN - Also known as TNFRSF16. Experimental evidence at protein level: Swiss-Prot protein existence level 1. Low affinity receptor which can bind to NGF, BDNF, NTF3, and NTF4. Forms a heterodimeric receptor with SORCS2 that binds the precursor forms of NGF, BDNF and NTF3 with high affinity, and has much lower affinity for mature NGF and BDNF (PubMed:24908487). Plays an important role in differentiation and survival of specific neuronal populations during development (By similarity). Can mediate cell survival as well as cell death of neural cells. Plays a role in the inactivation of RHOA
   2908..3496    +  misc_feature   WPRE: woodchuck hepatitis virus posttranscriptional regulatory element
   3501..3638    +  CDS            nef (fragment): NEF_HV1LA - Experimental evidence at protein level: Swiss-Prot protein existence level 1. Extracellular Nef protein targets CD4(+) T-lymphocytes for apoptosis by interacting with CXCR4 surface receptors. From Human immunodeficiency virus type 1 group M subtype B (isolate Lai) (HIV-1).
   3624..3804    +  LTR            5' LTR (truncated): truncated 5' long terminal repeat (LTR) from HIV-1
   3876..3997    +  polyA_signal   SV40 poly(A) signal: SV40 polyadenylation signal
   4037..4172    +  rep_origin     SV40 ori: SV40 origin of replication
   4193..4211    -  promoter       T7 promoter: promoter for bacteriophage T7 RNA polymerase
   4219..4374    +  CDS            lacZα (fragment): LacZα fragment of β-galactosidase; lacZ fragment
   4379..4807    +  rep_origin     f1 ori (sequence partly withheld): f1 bacteriophage origin of replication; arrow indicates direction of (+) strand synthesis
   4860..4964    +  promoter       AmpR promoter: bla
   4965..5825    +  CDS            AmpR: β-lactamase; bla; confers resistance to ampicillin, carbenicillin, and related antibiotics
   5996..6584    +  rep_origin     ori: high-copy-number ColE1/pMB1/pBR322/pUC origin of replication
   6767..6859    +  CDS            lacI (fragment): lac repressor; lacI; The lac repressor binds to the lac operator to inhibit transcription in E. coli. This inhibition can be relieved by adding lactose or isopropyl-β-D-thiogalactopyranoside (IPTG).
   6872..6893    +  protein_bind   CAP binding site: CAP binding activates transcription in the presence of cAMP. E. coli catabolite activator protein
   6908..6938    +  promoter       lac promoter: promoter for the E. coli lac operon
   6946..6962    +  protein_bind   lac operator: The lac repressor binds to the lac operator to inhibit transcription in E. coli. This inhibition can be relieved by adding lactose or isopropyl-β-D-thiogalactopyranoside (IPTG). lac repressor encoded by lacI
   7007..7025    +  promoter       T3 promoter: promoter for bacteriophage T3 RNA polymerase
   7053..7279    +  promoter       RSV promoter: Rous sarcoma virus enhancer/promoter
   7280..7460    +  LTR            5' LTR (truncated): truncated 5' long terminal repeat (LTR) from HIV-1
   7507..7632    +  misc_feature   HIV-1 Ψ: packaging signal of human immunodeficiency virus type 1
   7616..7979    +  CDS            HIV-1 gag (fragment): gag protein from human immunodeficiency virus 1; gag
   8125..8358    +  misc_feature   RRE: The Rev response element (RRE) of HIV-1 allows for Rev-dependent mRNA export from the nucleus to the cytoplasm.
   8735..8835    +  CDS            Rev (fragment): human immunodeficiency virus 1 (HIV-1) Rev protein; rev; enhances nuclear export of unspliced and incompletely spliced viral mRNAs
