[The description below was written by a language model from this plasmid's Addgene catalogue record and pLannotate feature annotations shown in this document.]
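Description:
pLKO_HSV.AU1.VSVg_NGFR is a lentiviral CRISPR vector on the pLKO backbone that pairs a guide RNA expression cassette with a protein barcode ("Pro-Code") reporter. It is propagated in E. coli through a high-copy ColE1/pUC-type origin with ampicillin selection (AmpR). An f1 origin, an SV40 origin and lac/T3/T7 remnants of the parental cloning backbone are also annotated. The viral portion has a third-generation layout. An RSV promoter drives a truncated HIV-1 5' LTR, followed by the Ψ packaging signal with a partial gag fragment, the RRE for Rev-dependent export of the genomic RNA, and a cPPT/CTS. A second truncated LTR sits downstream, followed by an SV40 polyadenylation signal. No mammalian drug-resistance marker is annotated in the feature table.

Two expression units lie between the LTRs. A human U6 (Pol III) promoter sits directly upstream of the S. pyogenes Cas9 gRNA scaffold, forming the site where an sgRNA spacer is cloned. The vector carries no Cas9, which must come from another source. Downstream, the EF-1α promoter drives a human NGFR with its signaling domain truncated (dNGFR), and a WPRE enhances transcript expression. The dNGFR serves as a scaffold carrying an N-terminal combination of three linear epitope tags: HSV, AU1 and VSVg. The tags themselves are not separately annotated in the feature table. The specific epitope combination acts as a barcode detectable with antibodies by cytometry, so each transduced cell, and thus the sgRNA it received, can be identified at the protein level. According to the record, the construct is used for vector or cell tracking and for phenotypic CRISPR screens at single-cell resolution.
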