Addgene plasmid #158302: pLKO_HSV.AU1.VSVg_NGFR
Purpose: Protein Barcode (Pro-Code) for vector/cell tracking. Contains U6 trRNA cassette for sgRNA cloning. Enables phenotypic CRISPR screens at a single cell resolution (using cytometry).
Depositing lab: Brian Brown. Depositing organization: Icahn School of Medicine at Mount Sinai. Publication: Protein Barcodes Enable High-Dimensional Single-Cell CRISPR Screens. Wroblewska A, Dhainaut M, Ben-Zvi B, Rose SA, Park ES, Amir ED, Bektesevic A, Baccarini A, Merad M, Rahman AH, Brown BD. Cell. 2018 Nov 1;175(4):1141-1155.e16. doi: 10.1016/j.cell.2018.09.022. Epub 2018 Oct 18. PubMed 30343902.
Backbone
  Vector backbone: pLKO
  Backbone size w/o insert (bp): 9000
  Vector type: Lentiviral, CRISPR
Growth in bacteria
  Bacterial resistance: Ampicillin, 100 μg/mL
  Growth temperature: 37°C
  Growth strain: NEB Stable
  Copy number: High Copy
Gene/Insert
  Gene/Insert name: Pro-Code Tagged human dNGFR
  Species: H. sapiens (human)
  Insert size (bp): 1000
  Mutation: Truncation of the signaling domain
  Entrez Gene: NGFR (a.k.a. CD271, Gp80-LNGFR, TNFRSF16, p75(NTR), p75NTR)
  Promoter: EF1a
  Tag / fusion protein: HSV.AU1.VSVg (N terminal on insert)
  Cloning method: Restriction Enzyme; 5′ cloning site Unknown (unknown if destroyed)
  Sequencing primers: 5′ cctttttgagtttggatcttggttcat
Terms and licenses: Academic/Nonprofit Terms; Industry Terms: Not Available to Industry
How to cite: pLKO_HSV.AU1.VSVg_NGFR was a gift from Brian Brown (Addgene plasmid # 158302 ; http://n2t.net/addgene:158302 ; RRID:Addgene_158302)
