>Addgene plasmid #158302 | pLKO_HSV.AU1.VSVg_NGFR | depositor partial sequence | sequence record 305473 | Tagged NGFR
ATGGGGGCAGGTGCCACCGGCCGCGCCATGGACGGGCCGCGCCTGCTGCTGTTGCTGCTTCTGGGGGTGT
CCCTTGGAGGTGCCAAGGAGGCATGCCAGCCCGAGCTGGCCCCCGAGGACCCCGAGGACGGAGGAGGCGG
GGGAGGGGACACCTATCGGTACATTGGAGGAGGCGGGGGAGGGTATACAGATATCGAAATGAATAGACTC
GGAAAGCCCACAGGCCTGTACACACACAGCGGTGAGTGCTGCAAAGCCTGCAACCTGGGCGAGGGTGTGG
CCCAGCCTTGTGGAGCCAACCAGACCGTGTGTGAGCCCTGCCTGGACAGCGTGACGTTCTCCGACGTGGT
GAGCGCGACCGAGCCGTGCAAGCCGTGCACCGAGTGCGTGGGGCTCCAGAGCATGTCGGCGCCGTGCGTG
GAGGCCGACGACGCCGTGTGCCGCTGCGCCTACGGCTACTACCAGGATGAGACGACTGGGCGCTGCGAGG
CGTGCCGCGTGTGCGAGGCGGGCTCGGGCCTCGTGTTCTCCTGCCAGGACAAGCAGAACACCGTGTGCGA
GGAGTGCCCCGACGGCACGTATTCCGACGAGGCCAACCACGTGGACCCGTGCCTGCCCTGCACCGTGTGC
GAGGACACCGAGCGCCAGCTCCGCGAGTGCACACGCTGGGCCGACGCCGAGTGCGAGGAGATCCCTGGCC
GTTGGATTACACGGTCCACACCCCCAGAGGGCTCGGACAGCACAGCCCCCAGCACCCAGGAGCCTGAGGC
ACCTCCAGAACAAGACCTCATAGCCAGCACGGTGGCAGGTGTGGTGACCACAGTGATGGGCAGCTCCCAG
CCCGTGGTGACCCGAGGCACCACCGACAACCTCATCCCTGTCTATTGCTCCATCCTGGCTGCTGTGGTTG
TGGGCCTTGTGGCCTACATAGCCTTCAAGAGGTGGAACAGGGGTATCCTCTAG
